>Addgene plasmid #14446 | p5067 pOZN E2TR | addgene full sequence | sequence record 337389 | Addgene NGS Result
CTGAATATGGGCCAAACAGGATATCTGTGGTAAGCAGTTCCTGCCCCGGCTCAGGGCCAAGAACAGATGG
AACAGCTGAATATGGGCCAAACAGGATATCTGTGGTAAGCAGTTCCTGCCCCGGCTCAGGGCCAAGAACA
GATGGTCCCCAGATGCGGTCCAGCCCTCAGCAGTTTCTAGAGAACCATCAGATGTTTCCAGGGTGCCCCA
AGGACCTGAAATGACCCTGTGCCTTATTTGAACTAACCAATCAGTTCGCTTCTCGCTTCTGTTCGCGCGC
TTCTGCTCCCCGAGCTCAATAAAAGAGCCCACAACCCCTCACTCGGCGCGCCAGTCCTCCGATTGACTGA
GTCGCCCGGGTACCCGTGTATCCAATAAACCCTCTTGCAGTTGCATCCGACTTGTGGTCTCGCTGTTCCT
TGGGAGGGTCTCCTCTGAGTGATTGACTACCCGTCAGCGGGGGTCTTTCATTTGGGGGCTCGTCCGGGAT
CGGGAGACCCCTGCCCAGGGACCACCGACCCACCACCGGGAGGTAAGCTGGCCAGCAACTTATCTGTGTC
TGTCCGATTGTCTAGTGTCTATGACTGATTTTATGCGCCTGCGTCGGTACTAGTTAGCTAACTAGCTCTG
TATCTGGCGGACCCGTGGTGGAACTGACGAGTTCGGAACACCCGGCCGCAACCCTGGGAGACGTCCCAGG
GACTTCGGGGGCCGTTTTTGTGGCCCGACCTGAGTCCAAAAATCCCGATCGTTTTGGACTCTTTGGTGCA
CCCCCCTTAGAGGAGGGATATGTGGTTCTGGTAGGAGACGAGAACCTAAAACAGTTCCCGCCTCCGTCTG
AATTTTTGCTTTCGGTTTGGGACCGAAGCCGCGCCGCGCGTCTTGTCTGCTGCAGCATCGTTCTGTGTTG
TCTCTGTCTGACTGTGTTTCTGTATTTGTCTGAAAATATGGGCCCGGGCCAGACTGTTACCACTCCCTTA
AGTTTGACCTTAGGTCACTGGAAAGATGTCGAGCGGATCGCTCACAACCAGTCGGTAGATGTCAAGAAGA
GACGTTGGGTTACCTTCTGCTCTGCAGAATGGCCAACCTTTAACGTCGGATGGCCGCGAGACGGCACCTT
TAACCGAGACCTCATCACCCAGGTTAAGATCAAGGTCTTTTCACCTGGCCCGCATGGACACCCAGACCAG
GTCCCCTACATCGTGACCTGGGAAGCCTTGGCTTTTGACCCCCCTCCCTGGGTCAAGCCCTTTGTACACC
CTAAGCCTCCGCCTCCTCTTCCTCCATCCGCCCCGTCTCTCCCCCTTGAACCTCCTCGTTCGACCCCGCC
TCGATCCTCCCTTTATCCAGCCCTCACTCCTTCTCTAGGCGCCCCCATATGGCCATATGAGATCCTATAT
GGGGCACCCCCGCCCCTTGTAAACTTCCCTGACCCTGACATGACAAGAGTTACTAACAGCCCCTCTCTCC
AAGCTCACTTACAGGCTCTCTACTTAGTCCAGCACGAAGTCTGGAGACCTCTGGCGGCAGCCTACCAAGA
ACAACTGGACCGACCGGTGGTACCTCACCCTTACCGAGTCGGCGACACAGTGTGGGTCCGCCGACACCAG
ACTAAGAACCTAGAACCTCGCTGGAAAGGACCTTACACAGTCCTGCTGACCACCCCCACCGCCCTCAAAG
TAGACGGCATCGCAGCTTGGATACACGCCGCCCACGTGAAGGCTGCCGACCCCGGGGGTGGACCATCCTC
TAGACTGCCAGATCTTCCGCTCGATGAACCATGGACTACAAGGACGACGATGACAAGCTCGATGGAGGAT
ACCCCTACGACGTGCCCGACTACGCCGGAGGACTCGAGATGGCCGGTGCTGGACGCATTTACTATTCTCG
CTTTGGTGACGAGGCAGCCAGATTTAGTACAACAGGGCATTACTCTGTAAGAGATCAGGACAGAGTGTAT
GCTGGTGTCTCATCCACCTCTTCTGATTTTAGAGATCGCCCAGACGGAGTCTGGGTCGCATCCGAAGGAC
CTGAAGGAGACCCTGCAGGAAAAGAAGCCGAGCCAGCCCAGCCTGTCTCTTCTTTGCTCGGCTCCCCCGC
CTGCGGTCCCATCAGAGCAGGCCTCGGTTGGGTACGGGACGGTCCTCGCTCGCACCCCTACAATTTTCCT
GCAGGCTCGGGGGGCTCTATTCTCCGCTCTTCCTCCACCCCGGTGCAGGGCACGGTACCGGTGGACTTGG
CATCAAGGCAGGAAGAAGAGGAGCAGTCGCCCGACTCCACAGAGGAAGAACCAGTGACTCTCCCAAGGCG
CACCACCAATGATGGATTCCACCTGTTAAAGGCAGGAGGGTCATGCTTTGCTCTAATTTCAGGAACTGCT
AACCAGGTAAAGTGCTATCGCTTTCGGGTGAAAAAGAACCATAGACATCGCTACGAGAACTGCACCACCA
CCTGGTTCACAGTTGCTGACAACGGTGCTGAAAGACAAGGACAAGCACAAATACTGATCACCTTTGGATC
GCCAAGTCAAAGGCAAGACTTTCTGAAACATGTACCACTACCTCCTGGAATGAACATTTCCGGCTTTACA
GCCAGCTTGGACTTCTGAGCGGCCGCATCGAGAGATCCGGGAGACACAACGGTTTCCCTCTAGCGGGATC
AATTCCGCCCCCCCCCCTAACGTTACTGGCCGAAGCCGCTTGGAATAAGGCCGGTGTGCGTTTGTCTATA
TGTTATTTTCCACCATATTGCCGTCTTTTGGCAATGTGAGGGCCCGGAAACCTGGCCCTGTCTTCTTGAC
GAGCATTCCTAGGGGTCTTTCCCCTCTCGCCAAAGGAATGCAAGGTCTGTTGAATGTCGTGAAGGAAGCA
GTTCCTCTGGAAGCTTCTTGAAGACAAACAACGTCTGTAGCGACCCTTTGCAGGCAGCGGAACCCCCCAC
CTGGCGACAGGTGCCTCTGCGGCCAAAAGCCACGTGTATAAGATACACCTGCAAAGGCGGCACAACCCCA
GTGCCACGTTGTGAGTTGGATAGTTGTGGAAAGAGTCAAATGGCTCTCCTCAAGCGTATTCAACAAGGGG
CTGAAGGATGCCCAGAAGGTACCCCATTGTATGGGATCTGATCTGGGGCCTCGGTGCACATGCTTTACAT
GTGTTTAGTCGAGGTTAAAAAAACGTCTAGGCCCCCCGAACCACGGGGACGTGGTTTTCCTTTGAAAAAC
ACGATAATACCATGGATTCATACCTGCTGATGTGGGGACTGCTCACGTTCATCATGGTGCCTGGCTGCCA
GGCAGAGCTCTGTGACGATGACCCGCCAGAGATCCCACACGCCACATTCAAAGCCATGGCCTACAAGGAA
GGAACCATGTTGAACTGTGAATGCAAGAGAGGTTTCCGCAGAATAAAAAGCGGGTCACTCTATATGCTCT
GTACAGGAAACTCTAGCCACTCGTCCTGGGACAACCAATGTCAATGCACAAGCTCTGCCACTCGGAACAC
AACGAAACAAGTGACACCTCAACCTGAAGAACAGAAAGAAAGGAAAACCACAGAAATGCAAAGTCCAATG
CAGCCAGTGGACCAAGCGAGCCTTCCAGGTCACTGCAGGGAACCTCCACCATGGGAAAATGAAGCCACAG
AGAGAATTTATCATTTCGTGGTGGGGCAGATGGTTTATTATCAGTGCGTCCAGGGATACAGGGCTCTACA
CAGAGGTCCTGCTGAGAGCGTCTGCAAAATGACCCACGGGAAGACAAGGTGGACCCAGCCCCAGCTCATA
TGCACAGGTGAAATGGAGACCAGTCAGTTTCCAGGTGAAGAGAAGCCTCAGGCAAGCCCCGAAGGCCGTC
CTGAGAGTGAGACTTCCTGCCTCGTCACAACAACAGATTTTCAAATACAGACAGAAATGGCTGCAACCAT
GGAGACGTCCATATTTACAACAGAGTACCAGGTAGCAGTGGCCGGCTGTGTTTTCCTGCTGATCAGCGTC
CTCCTCCTGAGTGGGCTCACCTGGCAGCGGAGACAGAGGAAGAGTAGAAGAACAATCTAGAGGATCCGGA
TTAGTCCAATTTGTTAAAGACAGGATATCAGTGGTCCAGGCTCTAGTTTTGACTCAACAATATCACCAGC
TGAAGCCTATAGAGTACGAGCCATAGATAAAATAAAAGATTTTATTTAGTCTCCAGAAAAAGGGGGGAAT
GAAAGACCCCACCTGTAGGTTTGGCAAGCTAGCTTAAGTAACGCCATTTTGCAAGGCATGGAAAAATACA
TAACTGAGAATAGAGAAGTTCAGATCAAGGTCAGGAACAGATGGAACAGCTGAATATGGGCCAAACAGGA
TATCTGTGGTAAGCAGTTCCTGCCCCGGCTCAGGGCCAAGAACAGATGGAACAGCTGAATATGGGCCAAA
CAGGATATCTGTGGTAAGCAGTTCCTGCCCCGGCTCAGGGCCAAGAACAGATGGTCCCCAGATGCGGTCC
AGCCCTCAGCAGTTTCTAGAGAACCATCAGATGTTTCCAGGGTGCCCCAAGGACCTGAAATGACCCTGTG
CCTTATTTGAACTAACCAATCAGTTCGCTTCTCGCTTCTGTTCGCGCGCTTCTGCTCCCCGAGCTCAATA
AAAGAGCCCACAACCCCTCACTCGGGGCGCCAGTCCTCCGATTGACTGAGTCGCCCGGGTACCCGTGTAT
CCAATAAACCCTCTTGCAGTTGCATCCGACTTGTGGTCTCGCTGTTCCTTGGGAGGGTCTCCTCTGAGTG
ATTGACTACCCGTCAGCGGGGGTCTTTCACATGCAGCATGTATCAAAATTAATTTGGTTTTTTTTCTTAA
GTATTTACATTAAATGGCCATAGTACTTAAAGTTACATTGGCTTCCTTGAAATAAACATGGAGTATTCAG
AATGTGTCATAAATATTTCTAATTTTAAGATAGTATCTCCATTGGCTTTCTACTTTTTCTTTTATTTTTT
TTTGTCCTCTGTCTTCCATTTGTTGTTGTTGTTGTTTGTTTGTTTGTTTGTTGGTTGGTTGGTTAATTTT
TTTTTAAAGATCCTACACTATAGTTCAAGCTAGACTATTAGCTACTCTGTAACCCAGGGTGACCTTGAAG
TCATGGGTAGCCTGCTGTTTTAGCCTTCCCACATCTAAGATTACAGGTATGAGCTATCATTTTTGGTATA
TTGATTGATTGATTGATTGATGTGTGTGTGTGTGATTGTGTTTGTGTGTGTGATTGTGTATATGTGTGTA
TGGTTGTGTGTGATTGTGTGTATGTATGTTTGTGTGTGATTGTGTGTGTGTGATTGTGCATGTGTGTGTG
TGTGATTGTGTTTATGTGTATGATTGTGTGTGTGTGTGTGTGTGTGTGTGTGTGTGTGTGTGTGTGTGTG
TTGTGTATATATATTTATGGTAGTGAGAGGCAACGCTCCGGCTCAGGTGTCAGGTTGGTTTTTGAGACAG
AGTCTTTCACTTAGCTTGGAATTCACTGGCCGTCGTTTTACAACGTCGTGACTGGGAAAACCCTGGCGTT
ACCCAACTTAATCGCCTTGCAGCACATCCCCCTTTCGCCAGCTGGCGTAATAGCGAAGAGGCCCGCACCG
ATCGCCCTTCCCAACAGTTGCGCAGCCTGAATGGCGAATGGCGCCTGATGCGGTATTTTCTCCTTACGCA
TCTGTGCGGTATTTCACACCGCATATGGTGCACTCTCAGTACAATCTGCTCTGATGCCGCATAGTTAAGC
CAGCCCCGACACCCGCCAACACCCGCTGACGCGCCCTGACGGGCTTGTCTGCTCCCGGCATCCGCTTACA
GACAAGCTGTGACCGTCTCCGGGAGCTGCATGTGTCAGAGGTTTTCACCGTCATCACCGAAACGCGCGAG
ACGAAAGGGCCTCGTGATACGCCTATTTTTATAGGTTAATGTCATGATAATAATGGTTTCTTAGACGTCA
GGTGGCACTTTTCGGGGAAATGTGCGCGGAACCCCTATTTGTTTATTTTTCTAAATACATTCAAATATGT
ATCCGCTCATGAGACAATAACCCTGATAAATGCTTCAATAATATTGAAAAAGGAAGAGTATGAGTATTCA
ACATTTCCGTGTCGCCCTTATTCCCTTTTTTGCGGCATTTTGCCTTCCTGTTTTTGCTCACCCAGAAACG
CTGGTGAAAGTAAAAGATGCTGAAGATCAGTTGGGTGCACGAGTGGGTTACATCGAACTGGATCTCAACA
GCGGTAAGATCCTTGAGAGTTTTCGCCCCGAAGAACGTTTTCCAATGATGAGCACTTTTAAAGTTCTGCT
ATGTGGCGCGGTATTATCCCGTATTGACGCCGGGCAAGAGCAACTCGGTCGCCGCATACACTATTCTCAG
AATGACTTGGTTGAGTACTCACCAGTCACAGAAAAGCATCTTACGGATGGCATGACAGTAAGAGAATTAT
GCAGTGCTGCCATAACCATGAGTGATAACACTGCGGCCAACTTACTTCTGACAACGATCGGAGGACCGAA
GGAGCTAACCGCTTTTTTGCACAACATGGGGGATCATGTAACTCGCCTTGATCGTTGGGAACCGGAGCTG
AATGAAGCCATACCAAACGACGAGCGTGACACCACGATGCCTGTAGCAATGGCAACAACGTTGCGCAAAC
TATTAACTGGCGAACTACTTACTCTAGCTTCCCGGCAACAATTAATAGACTGGATGGAGGCGGATAAAGT
TGCAGGACCACTTCTGCGCTCGGCCCTTCCGGCTGGCTGGTTTATTGCTGATAAATCTGGAGCCGGTGAG
CGTGGGTCTCGCGGTATCATTGCAGCACTGGGGCCAGATGGTAAGCCCTCCCGTATCGTAGTTATCTACA
CGACGGGGAGTCAGGCAACTATGGATGAACGAAATAGACAGATCGCTGAGATAGGTGCCTCACTGATTAA
GCATTGGTAACTGTCAGACCAAGTTTACTCATATATACTTTAGATTGATTTAAAACTTCATTTTTAATTT
AAAAGGATCTAGGTGAAGATCCTTTTTGATAATCTCATGACCAAAATCCCTTAACGTGAGTTTTCGTTCC
ACTGAGCGTCAGACCCCGTAGAAAAGATCAAAGGATCTTCTTGAGATCCTTTTTTTCTGCGCGTAATCTG
CTGCTTGCAAACAAAAAAACCACCGCTACCAGCGGTGGTTTGTTTGCCGGATCAAGAGCTACCAACTCTT
TTTCCGAAGGTAACTGGCTTCAGCAGAGCGCAGATACCAAATACTGTTCTTCTAGTGTAGCCGTAGTTAG
GCCACCACTTCAAGAACTCTGTAGCACCGCCTACATACCTCGCTCTGCTAATCCTGTTACCAGTGGCTGC
TGCCAGTGGCGATAAGTCGTGTCTTACCGGGTTGGACTCAAGACGATAGTTACCGGATAAGGCGCAGCGG
TCGGGCTGAACGGGGGGTTCGTGCACACAGCCCAGCTTGGAGCGAACGACCTACACCGAACTGAGATACC
TACAGCGTGAGCTATGAGAAAGCGCCACGCTTCCCGAAGGGAGAAAGGCGGACAGGTATCCGGTAAGCGG
CAGGGTCGGAACAGGAGAGCGCACGAGGGAGCTTCCAGGGGGAAACGCCTGGTATCTTTATAGTCCTGTC
GGGTTTCGCCACCTCTGACTTGAGCGTCGATTTTTGTGATGCTCGTCAGGGGGGCGGAGCCTATGGAAAA
ACGCCAGCAACGCGGCCTTTTTACGGTTCCTGGCCTTTTGCTGGCCTTTTGCTCACATGTTCTTTCCTGC
GTTATCCCCTGATTCTGTGGATAACCGTATTACCGCCTTTGAGTGAGCTGATACCGCTCGCCGCAGCCGA
ACGACCGAGCGCAGCGAGTCAGTGAGCGAGGAAGCGGAAGAGCGCCCAATACGCAAACCGCCTCTCCCCG
CGCGTTGGCCGATTCATTAATGCAGCTGGCACGACAGGTTTCCCGACTGGAAAGCGGGCAGTGAGCGCAA
CGCAATTAATGTGAGTTAGCTCACTCATTAGGCACCCCAGGCTTTACACTTTATGCTTCCGGCTCGTATG
TTGTGTGGAATTGTGAGCGGATAACAATTTCACACAGGAAACAGCTATGACCATGATTACGCCAAGCTTT
GCTCTTAGGAGTTTCCTAATACATCCCAAACTCAAATATATAAAGCATTTGACTTGTTCTATGCCCTAGG
GGGCGGGGGGAAGCTAAGCCAGCTTTTTTTAACATTTAAAATGTTAATTCCATTTTAAATGCACAGATGT
TTTTATTTCATAAGGGTTTCAATGTGCATGAATGCTGCAATATTCCTGTTACCAAAGCTAGTATAAATAA
AAATAGATAAACGTGGAAATTACTTAGAGTTTCTGTCATTAACGTTTCCTTCCTCAGTTGACAACATAAA
TGCGCTGCTGAGAAGCCAGTTTGCATCTGTCAGGATCAATTTCCCATTATGCCAGTCATATTAATTACTA
GTCAATTAGTTGATTTTTATTTTTGACATATACATGTGAAAGACCCCACCTGTAGGTTTGGCAAGCTAGC
TTAAGTAACGCCATTTTGCAAGGCATGGAAAAATACATAACTGAGAATAGAAAAGTTCAGATCAAGGTCA
GGAACAGATGGAACAG
Features (pLannotate 1.2.2; 21 found; start..end, strand, type, name):
    535..892     +  misc_feature   MMLV Ψ: packaging signal of Moloney murine leukemia virus (MMLV)
    957..1373    +  CDS            gag (truncated): truncated Moloney murine leukemia virus (MMLV) gag gene lacking the start codon
   1383..1757    +  misc_feature   pol region: Moloney murine leukemia virus (MMLV) pol region containing the splice acceptor site
   1787..1807    +  CDS            FLAG (fragment): FLAG® epitope tag, followed by an enterokinase cleavage site
   1859..2605    +  CDS            E2 (fragment): VE2_BPV1 - Experimental evidence at protein level: Swiss-Prot protein existence level 1. Plays a role in the initiation of viral DNA replication. A dimer of E2 interacts with a dimer of E1 in order to improve specificity of E1 DNA binding activity. Once the complex recognizes and binds DNA at specific sites, the E2 dimer is removed from DNA. E2 also regulates viral transcription through binding to the E2RE response element (5'-ACCNNNNNNGGT-3') present in multiple copies in the regulatory regions of the viral genome. Activates or represses transcription depending on E2RE's position with regards
   2668..3229    +  misc_feature   IRES: internal ribosome entry site (IRES) of the encephalomyocarditis virus (EMCV)
   3232..4047    +  CDS            IL2RA: IL2RA_HUMAN - Experimental evidence at protein level: Swiss-Prot protein existence level 1. Receptor for interleukin-2. The receptor is involved in the regulation of immune tolerance by controlling regulatory T cells (TREGs) activity. TREGs suppress the activation and expansion of autoreactive T-cells. From Homo sapiens (Human).
   4059..4156    +  CDS            env (fragment): murine leukemia virus gPr80 envelope polyprotein precursor; env; proteolytically cleaved into gp70SU and p15TM subunits
   4198..4319    +  LTR            3' LTR (ΔU3) (fragment): self-inactivating 3' long terminal repeat (LTR) from Moloney murine leukemia virus
   4320..4789    +  LTR            LTR: long terminal repeat from Moloney murine leukemia virus
   5481..5638    +  CDS            lacZα (fragment): LacZα fragment of β-galactosidase; lacZ fragment
   5644..5743    -  misc_feature   bom (fragment): basis of mobility region from pBR322
   5845..5880    -  CDS            rop (fragment): Rop protein, which maintains plasmids at low copy number; rop
   5975..6079    +  promoter       AmpR promoter: bla
   6080..6940    +  CDS            AmpR: β-lactamase; bla; confers resistance to ampicillin, carbenicillin, and related antibiotics
   7111..7699    +  rep_origin     ori: high-copy-number ColE1/pMB1/pBR322/pUC origin of replication
   7882..7974    +  CDS            lacI (fragment): lac repressor; lacI; The lac repressor binds to the lac operator to inhibit transcription in E. coli. This inhibition can be relieved by adding lactose or isopropyl-β-D-thiogalactopyranoside (IPTG).
   7987..8008    +  protein_bind   CAP binding site: CAP binding activates transcription in the presence of cAMP. E. coli catabolite activator protein
   8023..8053    +  promoter       lac promoter: promoter for the E. coli lac operon
   8061..8077    +  protein_bind   lac operator: The lac repressor binds to the lac operator to inhibit transcription in E. coli. This inhibition can be relieved by adding lactose or isopropyl-β-D-thiogalactopyranoside (IPTG). lac repressor encoded by lacI
   8507..472     +  LTR            LTR (across the origin): long terminal repeat from Moloney murine leukemia virus
