[The description below was written by a language model from this plasmid's Addgene catalogue record and pLannotate feature annotations shown in this document.]
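Description:
p5067 pOZN E2TR is a Moloney murine leukemia virus-based retroviral vector for mammalian expression, built on the pOZ-N backbone and carrying the E2 transcriptional repressor (E2TR) of bovine papillomavirus type 1. The sequenced plasmid is about 8.6 kb. It is propagated in E. coli under ampicillin selection (AmpR with its bla promoter) from a ColE1/pMB1-type origin. The catalogue lists it as low copy, although the annotation software labels the origin with its generic high-copy description. Remnants of lac regulatory elements, lacZα, bom and rop also appear in the bacterial portion.

The retroviral unit is flanked by MMLV long terminal repeats and includes the Ψ packaging signal, a truncated gag lacking its start codon, and a pol fragment containing the splice acceptor. Together these allow the transcript to be packaged into virions in a suitable packaging cell line and expressed after integration. No separate internal promoter is annotated, so expression presumably runs from the 5′ LTR. The E2TR insert sits between XhoI and NotI sites and is annotated as a partial match to BPV-1 E2, as expected for a shorter form of the protein. The backbone supplies N-terminal FLAG and HA tags; only a FLAG fragment was detected by the automated annotation.

Downstream, an EMCV IRES drives translation of human IL2RA (the IL-2 receptor α chain) from the same bicistronic message. This provides a cell-surface marker by which transduced cells can be selected instead of by drug resistance. The dual epitope tags suit the construct to stable expression and affinity purification of E2TR-associated proteins. That use fits the associated study of how BPV E2 interacts with Brd4 to tether viral DNA to mitotic chromosomes.
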