Addgene plasmid #14446: p5067 pOZN E2TR
Depositing lab: Peter Howley. Depositing organization: Harvard Medical School. Publication: Interaction of the bovine papillomavirus E2 protein with Brd4 tethers the viral DNA to host mitotic chromosomes. You J, Croyle JL, Nishimura A, Ozato K, Howley PM. Cell. 2004 Apr 30. 117(3):349-60. 10.1016/S0092-8674(04)00402-7 PubMed 15109495.
Backbone
  Vector backbone: pOZ-N
  Backbone size w/o insert (bp): 8000
  Vector type: Mammalian Expression, Retroviral
  Selectable markers: IL-2 receptor
Growth in bacteria
  Bacterial resistance: Ampicillin, 100 μg/mL
  Growth temperature: 37°C
  Growth strain: DH5alpha
  Copy number: Low Copy
Gene/Insert
  Gene/Insert name: E2TR (alt name: E2 transcriptional repressor)
  Species: bovine papillomavirus type 1 (BPV-1)
  Tag / fusion protein: Flag (N terminal on backbone); HA (N terminal on backbone)
  Cloning method: Restriction Enzyme; 5′ cloning site XhoI (not destroyed); 3′ cloning site NotI (not destroyed)
  Sequencing primers: 5′ pBMN5 (5'-GCTTGGATACACGCCGC-3'); 3′ IRES-R
Terms and licenses: Academic/Nonprofit Terms; Industry Terms: Not Available to Industry
How to cite: p5067 pOZN E2TR was a gift from Peter Howley (Addgene plasmid # 14446 ; http://n2t.net/addgene:14446 ; RRID:Addgene_14446)
