>Addgene plasmid #14446 | p5067 pOZN E2TR | addgene partial sequence | sequence record 156631 | pLXSN5 5'-CCCTTGAACCTCCTCGTTCGACC-3'
CAGCCCTCACTCCTTCTCTAGGCGCCCCCATATGGCCATATGAGATCCTATATGGGGCACCCCCGCCCCT
TGTAAACTTCCCTGACCCTGACATGACAAGAGTTACTAACAGCCCCTCTCTCCAAGCTCACTTACAGGCT
CTCTACTTAGTCCAGCACGAAGTCTGGAGACCTCTGGCGGCAGCCTACCAAGAACAACTGGACCGACCGG
TGGTACCTCACCCTTACCGAGTCGGCGACACAGTGTGGGTCCGCCGACACCAGACTAAGAACCTAGAACC
TCGCTGGAAAGGACCTTACACAGTCCTGCTGACCACCCCCACCGCCCTCAAAGTAGACGGCATCGCAGCT
TGGATACACGCCGCCCACGTGAAGGCTGCCGACCCCGGGGGTGGACCATCCTCTAGACTGCCAGATCTTC
CGCTCGATGAACCATGGACTACAAGGACGACGATGACAAGCTCGATGGAGGATACCCCTACGACGTGCCC
GACTACGCCGGAGGACTCGAGATGGCCGGTGCTGGACGCATTTACTATTCTCGCTTTGGTGACGAGGCAG
CCAGATTTAGTACAACAGGGCATTACTCTGTAAGAGATCAGGACAGAGTGTATGCTGGTGTCTCATCCAC
CTCTTCTGATTTTAGAGATCGCCCAGACGGAGTCTGGGTCGCATCCGAAGGACCTGAAGGAGACCCTGCA
GGAAAAGAAGCCGAGCCAGCCCAGCCTGTCTCTTCTTTGCTCGGCTCCCCCGCCTGCGGTCCCATCAGAG
CAGGCCTCGGTTGGGTACGGGACGGTCCTCGCTCGCACCCCTACAATTTTCCTGCAGGCTCGGGGGGCTC
TATTCTCCGCTCTTCCT
